Addgene plasmid #187270: pLL5.0-Anillin shRNA
Purpose: Lentiviral expression of shRNA targeting Anillin
Depositing lab: Alpha Yap. Depositing organization: University of Queensland, Institute for Molecular Bioscience. Publication: Anillin Promotes Cell Contractility by Cyclic Resetting of RhoA Residence Kinetics. Budnar S, Husain KB, Gomez GA, Naghibosadat M, Varma A, Verma S, Hamilton NA, Morris RG, Yap AS. Dev Cell. 2019 Jun 17;49(6):894-906.e12. doi: 10.1016/j.devcel.2019.04.031. Epub 2019 May 16. PubMed 31105010.
Backbone
  Vector backbone: pLL5.0
  Backbone size w/o insert (bp): 7568
  Vector type: Lentiviral
Growth in bacteria
  Bacterial resistance: Ampicillin, 100 μg/mL
  Growth temperature: 37°C
  Growth strain: NEB Stable
  Copy number: High Copy
Gene/Insert
  Gene/Insert name: shRNA for Anillin (alt name: Anillin ,hsAnillin, Entrez Gene ANLN (a.k.a. FSGS8, Scraps, scra))
  gRNA/shRNA sequence: TCGGCGATGCCTCTTTGAATAAATTCAAGAGATTTATTCAAAGAGGCATCGCCATTTTTT
  Species: H. sapiens (human)
  Insert size (bp): 60
  Entrez Gene: ANLN (a.k.a. FSGS8, Scraps, scra)
  Promoter: U6
  Tag / fusion protein: EGFP (C terminal on insert)
  Cloning method: Gibson Cloning
  Sequencing primers: 5′ mU6 Forward Primer
Resource information
  A portion of this plasmid was derived from a plasmid made by: Plasmid made by Srikanth Budnar
Terms and licenses: Academic/Nonprofit Terms; Industry Terms: Not Available to Industry
Depositor comments: 5' cloning site: Hpa1 (destroyed), 3' cloning site: Xho1 (not destroyed).
How to cite: pLL5.0-Anillin shRNA was a gift from Alpha Yap (Addgene plasmid # 187270 ; http://n2t.net/addgene:187270 ; RRID:Addgene_187270)
