[The description below was written by a language model from this plasmid's Addgene catalogue record and pLannotate feature annotations shown in this document.]
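Description:
pLL5.0-Anillin shRNA is an HIV-1-based lentiviral transfer plasmid, built on the pLL5.0 backbone, for knocking down human anillin (ANLN) by RNA interference. It is propagated in E. coli from a high-copy ColE1/pUC-type origin under ampicillin selection (AmpR, β-lactamase); the record lists a recombination-tolerant strain for growth, as is common for plasmids carrying repeated LTR sequences. The viral genome is transcribed from a CMV enhancer/promoter fused to a truncated 5' LTR. It includes the Ψ packaging signal with adjoining gag sequence, the Rev response element for Rev-dependent nuclear export, the cPPT/CTS, a WPRE to improve transcript stability and expression, and a truncated 3' LTR preceded by nef-derived sequence. Packaging functions are not encoded on this plasmid and must be supplied in trans.

The payload has two parts. A mouse U6 RNA polymerase III promoter drives a 60 bp short-hairpin insert targeting ANLN, introduced by Gibson cloning between an HpaI site (destroyed) and an XhoI site (retained). Downstream, an LTR from murine embryonic stem cell virus serves as an internal promoter for EGFP, and this reporter cassette is flanked by two same-orientation loxP sites, so Cre recombinase could excise it. The catalogue lists EGFP as a C-terminal tag on the insert, but the feature map shows it as a separately transcribed marker rather than a fusion, which is expected since an shRNA is not translated. EGFP therefore marks transduced cells. The construct is used for lentiviral depletion of anillin in human cells, and the associated publication studies anillin's role in RhoA regulation and cell contractility.
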