Features (pLannotate 1.2.2; 24 found; start..end, strand, type, name):
     59..111     -  misc_feature   bom (fragment): basis of mobility region from pBR322
    266..645     +  enhancer       CMV enhancer: human cytomegalovirus immediate early enhancer
    646..845     +  promoter       CMV promoter: human cytomegalovirus (CMV) immediate early promoter
    863..1043    +  LTR            5' LTR (truncated): truncated 5' long terminal repeat (LTR) from HIV-1
   1090..1215    +  misc_feature   HIV-1 Ψ: packaging signal of human immunodeficiency virus type 1
   1199..1537    +  CDS            HIV-1 gag (fragment): gag protein from human immunodeficiency virus 1; gag
   1712..1945    +  misc_feature   RRE: The Rev response element (RRE) of HIV-1 allows for Rev-dependent mRNA export from the nucleus to the cytoplasm.
   2322..2422    +  CDS            Rev (fragment): human immunodeficiency virus 1 (HIV-1) Rev protein; rev; enhances nuclear export of unspliced and incompletely spliced viral mRNAs
   2472..2589    +  misc_feature   cPPT/CTS: central polypurine tract and central termination sequence of HIV-1
   2644..2956    +  promoter       U6 promoter: RNA polymerase III promoter for mouse U6 snRNA (Das et al., 1988)
   3017..3042    -  misc_feature   MCS (fragment): pBluescript multiple cloning site
   3077..3110    +  protein_bind   loxP: Cre-mediated recombination occurs in the 8-bp core sequence (GCATACAT). Cre recombinase
   3139..3652    +  LTR            5' LTR: 5' long terminal repeat from murine embryonic stem cell virus
   3652..3690    +  misc_feature   MCS (fragment): multiple cloning site
   3704..4423    +  CDS            EGFP: the original enhanced GFP (Yang et al., 1996) mammalian codon-optimized
   4451..4484    +  protein_bind   loxP: Cre-mediated recombination occurs in the 8-bp core sequence (GCATACAT). Cre recombinase
   4517..4540    +  misc_feature   MCS (fragment): pBluescript multiple cloning site
   4540..5126    +  misc_feature   WPRE: woodchuck hepatitis virus posttranscriptional regulatory element
   5127..5146    +  misc_feature   MCS (fragment): pBluescript multiple cloning site
   5148..5648    +  CDS            nef (fragment): NEF_HV1LA - Experimental evidence at protein level: Swiss-Prot protein existence level 1. Extracellular Nef protein targets CD4(+) T-lymphocytes for apoptosis by interacting with CXCR4 surface receptors. From Human immunodeficiency virus type 1 group M subtype B (isolate Lai) (HIV-1).
   5655..5835    +  LTR            5' LTR (truncated): truncated 5' long terminal repeat (LTR) from HIV-1
   5897..6485    -  rep_origin     ori: high-copy-number ColE1/pMB1/pBR322/pUC origin of replication
   6656..7516    -  CDS            AmpR: β-lactamase; bla; confers resistance to ampicillin, carbenicillin, and related antibiotics
   7517..7621    -  promoter       AmpR promoter: bla
>Addgene plasmid #187270 | pLL5.0-Anillin shRNA | addgene full sequence | sequence record 373239 | Addgene NGS Result
CACATTTCCCCGAAAAGTGCCACCTGACGTCGACGGATCGGGAGATCTCCCGATCCCCTATGGTGCACTC
TCAGTACAATCTGCTCTGATGCCGCATAGTTAAGCCAGTATCTGCTCCCTGCTTGTGTGTTGGAGGTCGC
TGAGTAGTGCGCGAGCAAAATTTAAGCTACAACAAGGCAAGGCTTGACCGACAATTGCATGAAGAATCTG
CTTAGGGTTAGGCGTTTTGCGCTGCTTCGCGATGTACGGGCCAGATATACGCGTTGACATTGATTATTGA
CTAGTTATTAATAGTAATCAATTACGGGGTCATTAGTTCATAGCCCATATATGGAGTTCCGCGTTACATA
ACTTACGGTAAATGGCCCGCCTGGCTGACCGCCCAACGACCCCCGCCCATTGACGTCAATAATGACGTAT
GTTCCCATAGTAACGCCAATAGGGACTTTCCATTGACGTCAATGGGTGGAGTATTTACGGTAAACTGCCC
ACTTGGCAGTACATCAAGTGTATCATATGCCAAGTACGCCCCCTATTGACGTCAATGACGGTAAATGGCC
CGCCTGGCATTATGCCCAGTACATGACCTTATGGGACTTTCCTACTTGGCAGTACATCTACGTATTAGTC
ATCGCTATTACCATGGTGATGCGGTTTTGGCAGTACATCAATGGGCGTGGATAGCGGTTTGACTCACGGG
GATTTCCAAGTCTCCACCCCATTGACGTCAATGGGAGTTTGTTTTGGCACCAAAATCAACGGGACTTTCC
AAAATGTCGTAACAACTCCGCCCCATTGACGCAAATGGGCGGTAGGCGTGTACGGTGGGAGGTCTATATA
AGCAGCGCGTTTTGCCTGTACTGGGTCTCTCTGGTTAGACCAGATCTGAGCCTGGGAGCTCTCTGGCTAA
CTAGGGAACCCACTGCTTAAGCCTCAATAAAGCTTGCCTTGAGTGCTTCAAGTAGTGTGTGCCCGTCTGT
TGTGTGACTCTGGTAACTAGAGATCCCTCAGACCCTTTTAGTCAGTGTGGAAAATCTCTAGCAGTGGCGC
CCGAACAGGGACTTGAAAGCGAAAGGGAAACCAGAGGAGCTCTCTCGACGCAGGACTCGGCTTGCTGAAG
CGCGCACGGCAAGAGGCGAGGGGCGGCGACTGGTGAGTACGCCAAAAATTTTGACTAGCGGAGGCTAGAA
GGAGAGAGATGGGTGCGAGAGCGTCAGTATTAAGCGGGGGAGAATTAGATCGCGATGGGAAAAAATTCGG
TTAAGGCCAGGGGGAAAGAAAAAATATAAATTAAAACATATAGTATGGGCAAGCAGGGAGCTAGAACGAT
TCGCAGTTAATCCTGGCCTGTTAGAAACATCAGAAGGCTGTAGACAAATACTGGGACAGCTACAACCATC
CCTTCAGACAGGATCAGAAGAACTTAGATCATTATATAATACAGTAGCAACCCTCTATTGTGTGCATCAA
AGGATAGAGATAAAAGACACCAAGGAAGCTTTAGACAAGATAGAGGAAGAGCAAAACAAAAGTAAGACCA
CCGCACAGCAAGCGGCCGGCCGCTGATCTTCAGACCTGGAGGAGGAGATATGAGGGACAATTGGAGAAGT
GAATTATATAAATATAAAGTAGTAAAAATTGAACCATTAGGAGTAGCACCCACCAAGGCAAAGAGAAGAG
TGGTGCAGAGAGAAAAAAGAGCAGTGGGAATAGGAGCTTTGTTCCTTGGGTTCTTGGGAGCAGCAGGAAG
CACTATGGGCGCAGCGTCAATGACGCTGACGGTACAGGCCAGACAATTATTGTCTGGTATAGTGCAGCAG
CAGAACAATTTGCTGAGGGCTATTGAGGCGCAACAGCATCTGTTGCAACTCACAGTCTGGGGCATCAAGC
AGCTCCAGGCAAGAATCCTGGCTGTGGAAAGATACCTAAAGGATCAACAGCTCCTGGGGATTTGGGGTTG
CTCTGGAAAACTCATTTGCACCACTGCTGTGCCTTGGAATGCTAGTTGGAGTAATAAATCTCTGGAACAG
ATTTGGAATCACACGACCTGGATGGAGTGGGACAGAGAAATTAACAATTACACAAGCTTAATACACTCCT
TAATTGAAGAATCGCAAAACCAGCAAGAAAAGAATGAACAAGAATTATTGGAATTAGATAAATGGGCAAG
TTTGTGGAATTGGTTTAACATAACAAATTGGCTGTGGTATATAAAATTATTCATAATGATAGTAGGAGGC
TTGGTAGGTTTAAGAATAGTTTTTGCTGTACTTTCTATAGTGAATAGAGTTAGGCAGGGATATTCACCAT
TATCGTTTCAGACCCACCTCCCAACCCCGAGGGGACCCGACAGGCCCGAAGGAATAGAAGAAGAAGGTGG
AGAGAGAGACAGAGACAGATCCATTCGATTAGTGAACGGATCGGCACTGCGTGCGCCAATTCTGCAGACA
AATGGCAGTATTCATCCACAATTTTAAAAGAAAAGGGGGGATTGGGGGGTACAGTGCAGGGGAAAGAATA
GTAGACATAATAGCAACAGACATACAAACTAAAGAATTACAAAAACAAATTACAAAAATTCAAAATTTTC
GGGTTTATTACAGGGACAGCAGAGATCCAGTTTGGTTAGTACCGCGCTCTAGAGATCCGACGCGCCATCT
CTAGGCCCGCGCCGGCCCCCTCGCACAGACTTGTGGGAGAAGCTCGGCTACTCCCCTGCCCCGGTTAATT
TGCATATAATATTTCCTAGTAACTATAGAGGCTTAATGTGCGATAAAAGACAGATAATCTGTTCTTTTTA
ATACTAGCTACATTTTACATGATAGGCTTGGATTTCTATAAGAGATACAAATACTAAATTATTATTTTAA
AAAACAGCACAAAAGGAAACTCACCCTAACTGTAAAGTAATTGTGTGTTTTGAGACTATAAATATCCCTT
GGAGAAAAGCCTTGTTTCGGCGATGCCTCTTTGAATAAATTCAAGAGATTTATTCAAAGAGGCATCGCCA
TTTTTTCTCGAGGTCGACGGTATCGATAAGCTCGCTTCACGAGATTCCAGCAGGTCGAGGGACCTAATAA
CTTCGTATAGCATACATTATACGAAGTTATATTAAGGGTTCCAAGCTTAAGCGGCCGCTGAAAGACCCCA
CCTGTAGGTTTGGCAAGCTAGCTTAAGTAACGCCATTTTGCAAGGCATGGAAAATACATAACTGAGAATA
GAGAAGTTCAGATCAAGGTTAGGAACAGAGAGACAGCAGAATATGGGCCAAACAGGATATCTGTGGTAAG
CAGTTCCTGCCCCGGCTCAGGGCCAAGAACAGATGGTCCCCAGATGCGGTCCCGCCCTCAGCAGTTTCTA
GAGAACCATCAGATGTTTCCAGGGTGCCCCAAGGACCTGAAATGACCCTGTGCCTTATTTGAACTAACCA
ATCAGTTCGCTTCTCGCTTCTGTTCGCGCGCTTCTGCTCCCCGAGCTCAATAAAAGAGCCCACAACCCCT
CACTCGGCGCGCCAGTCCTCCGATAGACTGCGTCGCCCGGGTACCCGTATTCCCAATAAAGCCTCTTGCT
GTTTGCATCCGAATCGTGGACTCGCTGATCCTTGGGAGGGTCTCCTCAGATTGATTGACTGCCCACCTCG
GGGGTCTTTCATCGAATTCTGCAGTCGACGGTACCGCGGGCCCGGGATCCACCGGTCGCCACCATGGTGA
GCAAGGGCGAGGAGCTGTTCACCGGGGTGGTGCCCATCCTGGTCGAGCTGGACGGCGACGTAAACGGCCA
CAAGTTCAGCGTGTCCGGCGAGGGCGAGGGCGATGCCACCTACGGCAAGCTGACCCTGAAGTTCATCTGC
ACCACCGGCAAGCTGCCCGTGCCCTGGCCCACCCTCGTGACCACCCTGACCTACGGCGTGCAGTGCTTCA
GCCGCTACCCCGACCACATGAAGCAGCACGACTTCTTCAAGTCCGCCATGCCCGAAGGCTACGTCCAGGA
GCGCACCATCTTCTTCAAGGACGACGGCAACTACAAGACCCGCGCCGAGGTGAAGTTCGAGGGCGACACC
CTGGTGAACCGCATCGAGCTGAAGGGCATCGACTTCAAGGAGGACGGCAACATCCTGGGGCACAAGCTGG
AGTACAACTACAACAGCCACAACGTCTATATCATGGCCGACAAGCAGAAGAACGGCATCAAGGTGAACTT
CAAGATCCGCCACAACATCGAGGACGGCAGCGTGCAGCTCGCCGACCACTACCAGCAGAACACCCCCATC
GGCGACGGCCCCGTGCTGCTGCCCGACAACCACTACCTGAGCACCCAGTCCGCCCTGAGCAAAGACCCCA
ACGAGAAGCGCGATCACATGGTCCTGCTGGAGTTCGTGACCGCCGCCGGGATCACTCTCGGCATGGACGA
GCTGTACAAGTAACCTGCAGGCAATTCGTCGAGGGACCTAATAACTTCGTATAGCATACATTATACGAAG
TTATACATGTTTAAGGGTTCCGGTTCCACTAGGTACAATTCGATATCAAGCTTATCGATAATCAACCTCT
GGATTACAAAATTTGTGAAAGATTGACTGGTATTCTTAACTATGTTGCTCCTTTTACGCTATGTGGATAC
GCTGCTTTAATGCCTTTGTATCATGCTATTGCTTCCCGTATGGCTTTCATTTTCTCCTCCTTGTATAAAT
CCTGGTTGCTGTCTCTTTATGAGGAGTTGTGGCCCGTTGTCAGGCAACGTGGCGTGGTGTGCACTGTGTT
TGCTGACGCAACCCCCACTGGTTGGGGCATTGCCACCACCTGTCAGCTCCTTTCCGGGACTTTCGCTTTC
CCCCTCCCTATTGCCACGGCGGAACTCATCGCCGCCTGCCTTGCCCGCTGCTGGACAGGGGCTCGGCTGT
TGGGCACTGACAATTCCGTGGTGTTGTCGGGGAAATCATCGTCCTTTCCTTGGCTGCTCGCCTGTGTTGC
CACCTGGATTCTGCGCGGGACGTCCTTCTGCTACGTCCCTTCGGCCCTCAATCCAGCGGACCTTCCTTCC
CGGCCTGCTGCCGGCTCTGCGGCCTCTTCCGCGTCTTCGCCTTCGCCCTCAGACGAGTCGGATCTCCCTT
TGGGCCGCCTCCCCGCATCGATACCGTCGACCTCGATCGAGACCTAGAAAAACATGGAGCAATCACAAGT
AGCAATACAGCAGCTACCAATGCTGATTGTGCCTGGCTAGAAGCACAAGAGGAGGAGGAGGTGGGTTTTC
CAGTCACACCTCAGGTACCTTTAAGACCAATGACTTACAAGGCAGCTGTAGATCTTAGCCACTTTTTAAA
AGAAAAGGGGGGACTGGAAGGGCTAATTCACTCCCAACGAAGACAAGATATCCTTGATCTGTGGATCTAC
CACACACAAGGCTACTTCCCTGATTGGCAGAACTACACACCAGGGCCAGGGATCAGATATCCACTGACCT
TTGGATGGTGCTACAAGCTAGTACCAGTTGAGCAAGAGAAGGTAGAAGAAGCCAATGAAGGAGAGAACAC
CCGCTTGTTACACCCTGTGAGCCTGCATGGGATGGATGACCCGGAGAGAGAAGTATTAGAGTGGAGGTTT
GACAGCCGCCTAGCATTTCATCACATGGCCCGAGAGCTGCATCCGGACTGTACTGGGTCTCTCTGGTTAG
ACCAGATCTGAGCCTGGGAGCTCTCTGGCTAACTAGGGAACCCACTGCTTAAGCCTCAATAAAGCTTGCC
TTGAGTGCTTCAAGTAGTGTGTGCCCGTCTGTTGTGTGACTCTGGTAACTAGAGATCCCTCAGACCCTTT
TAGTCAGTGTGGAAAATCTCTAGCAGCATGTGAGCAAAAGGCCAGCAAAAGGCCAGGAACCGTAAAAAGG
CCGCGTTGCTGGCGTTTTTCCATAGGCTCCGCCCCCCTGACGAGCATCACAAAAATCGACGCTCAAGTCA
GAGGTGGCGAAACCCGACAGGACTATAAAGATACCAGGCGTTTCCCCCTGGAAGCTCCCTCGTGCGCTCT
CCTGTTCCGACCCTGCCGCTTACCGGATACCTGTCCGCCTTTCTCCCTTCGGGAAGCGTGGCGCTTTCTC
ATAGCTCACGCTGTAGGTATCTCAGTTCGGTGTAGGTCGTTCGCTCCAAGCTGGGCTGTGTGCACGAACC
CCCCGTTCAGCCCGACCGCTGCGCCTTATCCGGTAACTATCGTCTTGAGTCCAACCCGGTAAGACACGAC
TTATCGCCACTGGCAGCAGCCACTGGTAACAGGATTAGCAGAGCGAGGTATGTAGGCGGTGCTACAGAGT
TCTTGAAGTGGTGGCCTAACTACGGCTACACTAGAAGAACAGTATTTGGTATCTGCGCTCTGCTGAAGCC
AGTTACCTTCGGAAAAAGAGTTGGTAGCTCTTGATCCGGCAAACAAACCACCGCTGGTAGCGGTGGTTTT
TTTGTTTGCAAGCAGCAGATTACGCGCAGAAAAAAAGGATCTCAAGAAGATCCTTTGATCTTTTCTACGG
GGTCTGACGCTCAGTGGAACGAAAACTCACGTTAAGGGATTTTGGTCATGAGATTATCAAAAAGGATCTT
CACCTAGATCCTTTTAAATTAAAAATGAAGTTTTAAATCAATCTAAAGTATATATGAGTAAACTTGGTCT
GACAGTTACCAATGCTTAATCAGTGAGGCACCTATCTCAGCGATCTGTCTATTTCGTTCATCCATAGTTG
CCTGACTCCCCGTCGTGTAGATAACTACGATACGGGAGGGCTTACCATCTGGCCCCAGTGCTGCAATGAT
ACCGCGAGACCCACGCTCACCGGCTCCAGATTTATCAGCAATAAACCAGCCAGCCGGAAGGGCCGAGCGC
AGAAGTGGTCCTGCAACTTTATCCGCCTCCATCCAGTCTATTAATTGTTGCCGGGAAGCTAGAGTAAGTA
GTTCGCCAGTTAATAGTTTGCGCAACGTTGTTGCCATTGCTACAGGCATCGTGGTGTCACGCTCGTCGTT
TGGTATGGCTTCATTCAGCTCCGGTTCCCAACGATCAAGGCGAGTTACATGATCCCCCATGTTGTGCAAA
AAAGCGGTTAGCTCCTTCGGTCCTCCGATCGTTGTCAGAAGTAAGTTGGCCGCAGTGTTATCACTCATGG
TTATGGCAGCACTGCATAATTCTCTTACTGTCATGCCATCCGTAAGATGCTTTTCTGTGACTGGTGAGTA
CTCAACCAAGTCATTCTGAGAATAGTGTATGCGGCGACCGAGTTGCTCTTGCCCGGCGTCAATACGGGAT
AATACCGCGCCACATAGCAGAACTTTAAAAGTGCTCATCATTGGAAAACGTTCTTCGGGGCGAAAACTCT
CAAGGATCTTACCGCTGTTGAGATCCAGTTCGATGTAACCCACTCGTGCACCCAACTGATCTTCAGCATC
TTTTACTTTCACCAGCGTTTCTGGGTGAGCAAAAACAGGAAGGCAAAATGCCGCAAAAAAGGGAATAAGG
GCGACACGGAAATGTTGAATACTCATACTCTTCCTTTTTCAATATTATTGAAGCATTTATCAGGGTTATT
GTCTCATGAGCGGATACATATTTGAATGTATTTAGAAAAATAAACAAATAGGGGTTCCGCG
